>Addgene plasmid #87210 | pg-proPHD2-PHD2-EGFP | addgene full sequence | sequence record 384561 | Addgene NGS Result
GCAAAAGCCTAGGCCTCCAAAAAAGCCTCCTCACTACTTCTGGAATAGCTCAGAGGCCGAGGCGGCCTCG
GCCTCTGCATAAATAAAAAAAATTAGTCAGCCATGGGGCGGAGAATGGGCGGAACTGGGCGGAGTTAGGG
GCGGGATGGGCGGAGTTAGGGGCGGGACTATGGTTGCTGACTAATTGAGATGCATGCTTTGCATACTTCT
GCCTGCTGGGGAGCCTGGGGACTTTCCACACCTGGTTGCTGACTAATTGAGATGCATGCTTTGCATACTT
CTGCCTGCTGGGGAGCCTGGGGACTTTCCACACCCTAACTGACACACATTCCACAGCTGGTTCTTTCCGC
CTCAGGACTCTTCCTTTTTCAATATTATTGAAGCATTTATCAGGGTTATTGTCTCATGAGCGGATACATA
TTTGAATGTATTTAGAAAAATAAACAAATAGGGGTTCCGCGCACATTTCCCCGAAAAGTGCCACCTG
[124 nt withheld, positions 488-611]
C
[91 nt withheld, positions 613-703]
A
[49 nt withheld, positions 705-753]
CCTTTGACGTTGGAGTCCACGTTCTTT
[37 nt withheld, positions 781-817]
ACCCTATCTCGGTCTATTCTTTTGATTTATAAGGGATTTTGCCGATTTCGGCCTATTGGTTAAAAAATGA
GCTGATTTAACAAAAATTTAACGCGAATTTTAACAAAATATTAACGCTTACAATTTACGCCTTAAGATAC
ATTGATGAGTTTGGACAAACCACAACTAGAATGCAGTGAAAAAAATGCTTTATTTGTGAAATTTGTGATG
CTATTGCTTTATTTGTAACCATTATAAGCTGCAATAAACAAGTTAACAACAACAATTGCATTCATTTTAT
GTTTCAGGTTCAGGGGGAGGTGTGGGAGGTTTTTTAAAGCAAGTAAAACCTCTACAAATGTGGTATGGCT
GATTATGATCTAGAGTCGCGGCCGCTTTACTTGTACAGCTCGTCCATGCCGAGAGTGATCCCGGCGGCGG
TCACGAACTCCAGCAGGACCATGTGATCGCGCTTCTCGTTGGGGTCTTTGCTCAGGGCGGACTGGGTGCT
CAGGTAGTGGTTGTCGGGCAGCAGCACGGGGCCGTCGCCGATGGGGGTGTTCTGCTGGTAGTGGTCGGCG
AGCTGCACGCTGCCGTCCTCGATGTTGTGGCGGATCTTGAAGTTCACCTTGATGCCGTTCTTCTGCTTGT
CGGCCATGATATAGACGTTGTGGCTGTTGTAGTTGTACTCCAGCTTGTGCCCCAGGATGTTGCCGTCCTC
CTTGAAGTCGATGCCCTTCAGCTCGATGCGGTTCACCAGGGTGTCGCCCTCGAACTTCACCTCGGCGCGG
GTCTTGTAGTTGCCGTCGTCCTTGAAGAAGATGGTGCGCTCCTGGACGTAGCCTTCGGGCATGGCGGACT
TGAAGAAGTCGTGCTGCTTCATGTGGTCGGGGTAGCGGCTGAAGCACTGCACGCCGTAGGTCAGGGTGGT
CACGAGGGTGGGCCAGGGCACGGGCAGCTTGCCGGTGGTGCAGATGAACTTCAGGGTCAGCTTGCCGTAG
GTGGCATCGCCCTCGCCCTCGCCGGACACGCTGAACTTGTGGCCGTTTACGTCGCCGTCCAGCTCGACCA
GGATGGGCACCACCCCGGTGAACAGCTCCTCGCCCTTGCTCACCATGGTGGCGACCGGTGGATCCCGGGC
CCGCGGTACCGCGAAGACGTCTTTACCGACCGAATCTGAAGGTTTATTGAGTTCAACCCTCACACCTTTT
TCACCTGTTAGATATTTTACTTTAGCTCGTGCTCTCTCATCTGCATCAAAATACCAAACAGTTATTGCGT
ACCTTGTAGCATATGCTGGTTGTACTTCATGAGGGTTGCGACGGTCAGACCAGAAAAACAGCAGTCTATC
AAATTTGGGTTCAATGTCAGCAAACTGGGCTTTGCCTTCTGGAAAAATTCGAAGTATACCTCCACTTACC
TTGGCATCCCAGTCTTTATTAAGATAATATATACATGTCACACATCTTCCATCTCCATTTGGATTATCAA
CATTACGTACATAACCCGTTCCATTGCCCGGATAACAAGCGACCATGGCTTTCGTCCGGCCATTGATTTT
GTAGCTGCCCAGCTTCCCGTTACAGTGGCGTATCAGGTCGTCCATGCTGCTCATGAGCAGCCCAATGGTT
TCGCAGCCGGGCTCCTTGCCCTCGATCCAGGTGATCTTATCGCCTCGGATGTCCTTGGACGAGTCACTCT
TCTGGCTGACCAGCTGCCCGTCCGTGAACTTCCCGGTGTCGTGCAGGGCGCGCACCTCGTCGCCGATCTG
CTGTCCGGTCTCCTTGCCGAGGAAGTCGTCCACCACACAGATGCCGTGCTTGTTCATGCACGGCACGATG
TACTCGAGCGCCAGCTTCAGCGCCGGCAGGGGCTTCGTCTGCCCGTTGGGCCGCAGGCCGCCGCCGGGGC
TCAGCGCATCCCCGGGCGTGTTGCTTGGGGGGTACAGGTTCGCCTTCTCCTGGAACAGCGATGAGCGGGC
CGGCGGCTCCTCCTTGCCGGGCTCGGCTTCGGCAGCCACCGCCGAGCCCTGGCCGCCGGCGGCCGCACGA
CACGGCGACGCGGCCGCCGCTGGGTCGGCCGGGGGCTTGGCCTTTACTTTTCCCTTGGCCGCGTCCCCGG
AGGCGTTGTCCCGGCGCGCCGCTGCCTTCCTGGGCTCCCGGGCCCCGGCCCTGGGCGGCGGCACTGCAGC
CGGCGGCGCGGGGCCGGAATGCTGGTGTGGGCCCACTCCGTGGCCGAGGGCGCCCTCGCTGCCCTGGCAC
ACGAGCTTGTGCTTCTTCCAGTCCTGACGCTGGTGCTCCTTGCAGCAGTAGAAGGAGCTGCGGCAGCGGC
TGCAGCGCAGCAGGTTCTCCATCTTCCCGCACAGCTCGCAGTACTGCCGGTCTCGCTCGCTCGGGCTCGG
CCCGCCGGGCCCGCCGCTGTCATTGGCCATGGCGGCAAGCTTGAGCTCGAGATCTGAGTCCGGTAGCGCT
AGCGGCTGAGAGAATAGGGCCTGTGCGGCGAATGGCAACCTGGGCTCAGGCGCGCGGGCCTGGGGAGCGC
AAGACCGGCCCCCTCGGCCGCCGCCGCCGCCTCAGCGTCCCGGGCGGCCCGGCCCAGGCTGTGGAGGAGC
GCAGGGCATACGGGCGCCACTCGCTCTGCGCGCTCTGCACGTACACCACGGCCCCGCGGCGACCCGGGCG
GGCGGCGCGCGAGGGCGGAGGGGGCGGAGGGAGGGCCGGGAGGGCCGGGGGGAGGGCCGAGGGGCGGGGG
CTGCCTGCGCTCCTCCGCACTCGGCGGGGCCGGGCCTCGGCTTCTGCCTCGGAGGTGGGTCGCCCGCTTT
CCCTCCGCCCGGGACCGGACTGGGACGCCGAGAGGCCGGTGCGCTACCTCAGCCCGCAGCGGCCTCCTCG
GGGACGCCGAGGCGCAGGCCCGCGAGCGGCGGAAAGGCGTGGGGCAGCGCGGCAGCGCCTACACCTGCTG
GAGGAGGGCGCCAGCCGCAAGCGGGTAGCGGAGCGAAGGCGGCGTAATCATGGCTGCTCTTCCTCCAGGC
CGGCGCGGGGTGTGCGAGGCTCGCTCCAGTCAAGGTTGCAAGGTGGCTATTGCGATCCTCATTTTGCAGA
GGAGGAAACGGAAATTCAGAGAAGTAAAGTAACTTGCCCAAGGTCACGCAAAACTGGGACTGAATCCAGG
AATCAGGCTCCCAGATTCCAAGGCTGTTTTTTCCATTACACCATACAGCCTCTATTTCAAGAAGCCCTGA
AATGGTTAAGAACAAAATAAGTATTACTATGGTGTTAATCCAATCTCTTGCGCCCCGTTTCGACCTAGTT
TAAAGGTAATGAAATTTGAGGGTTTTAAAAAAAATCAAAAACTCATTTTTAAAACCTTTGAAATCCCGCC
GAGTTCAAAACCCCATGAAGAAATTTTGGATTAATAACTAATGCATGGCGGTAATACGGTTATCCACAGA
ATCAGGGGATAACGCAGGAAAGAACATGTGAGCAAAAGGCCAGCAAAAGGCCAGGAACCGTAAAAAGGCC
GCGTTGCTGGCGTTTTTCCATAGGCTCCGCCCCCCTGACGAGCATCACAAAAATCGACGCTCAAGTCAGA
GGTGGCGAAACCCGACAGGACTATAAAGATACCAGGCGTTTCCCCCTGGAAGCTCCCTCGTGCGCTCTCC
TGTTCCGACCCTGCCGCTTACCGGATACCTGTCCGCCTTTCTCCCTTCGGGAAGCGTGGCGCTTTCTCAT
AGCTCACGCTGTAGGTATCTCAGTTCGGTGTAGGTCGTTCGCTCCAAGCTGGGCTGTGTGCACGAACCCC
CCGTTCAGCCCGACCGCTGCGCCTTATCCGGTAACTATCGTCTTGAGTCCAACCCGGTAAGACACGACTT
ATCGCCACTGGCAGCAGCCACTGGTAACAGGATTAGCAGAGCGAGGTATGTAGGCGGTGCTACAGAGTTC
TTGAAGTGGTGGCCTAACTACGGCTACACTAGAAGAACAGTATTTGGTATCTGCGCTCTGCTGAAGCCAG
TTACCTTCGGAAAAAGAGTTGGTAGCTCTTGATCCGGCAAACAAACCACCGCTGGTAGCGGTGGTTTTTT
TGTTTGCAAGCAGCAGATTACGCGCAGAAAAAAAGGATCTCAAGAAGATCCTTTGATCTTTTCTACGGGG
TCTGACGCTCAGTGGAACGAAAACTCACGTTAAGGGATTTTGGTCATGAGATTATCAAAAAGGATCTTCA
CCTAGATCCTTTTAAATTAAAAATGAAGTTTTAAATCAATCTAAAGTATATATGAGTAACCTGAGGCTAT
GGCAGGGCCTGCCGCCCCGACGTTGGCTGCGAGCCCTGGGCCTTCACCCGAACTTGGGGGGTGGGGTGGG
GAAAAGGAAGAAACGCGGGCGTATTGGCCCCAATGGGGTCTCGGTGGGGTATCGACAGAGTGCCAGCCCT
GGGACCGAACCCCGCGTTTATGAACAAACGACCCAACACCGTGCGTTTTATTCTGTCTTTTTATTGCCGT
CATAGCGCGGGTTCCTTCCGGTATTGTCTCCTTCCGTGTTTCAGTTAGCCTCCCCCTAGGGTGGGCGAAG
AACTCCAGCATGAGATCCCCGCGCTGGAGGATCATCCAGCCGGCGTCCCGGAAAACGATTCCGAAGCCCA
ACCTTTCATAGAAGGCGGCGGTGGAATCGAAATCTCGTGATGGCAGGTTGGGCGTCGCTTGGTCGGTCAT
TTCGAACCCCAGAGTCCCGCTCAGAAGAACTCGTCAAGAAGGCGATAGAAGGCGATGCGCTGCGAATCGG
GAGCGGCGATACCGTAAAGCACGAGGAAGCGGTCAGCCCATTCGCCGCCAAGCTCTTCAGCAATATCACG
GGTAGCCAACGCTATGTCCTGATAGCGGTCCGCCACACCCAGCCGGCCACAGTCGATGAATCCAGAAAAG
CGGCCATTTTCCACCATGATATTCGGCAAGCAGGCATCGCCATGGGTCACGACGAGATCCTCGCCGTCGG
GCATGCTCGCCTTGAGCCTGGCGAACAGTTCGGCTGGCGCGAGCCCCTGATGCTCTTCGTCCAGATCATC
CTGATCGACAAGACCGGCTTCCATCCGAGTACGTGCTCGCTCGATGCGATGTTTCGCTTGGTGGTCGAAT
GGGCAGGTAGCCGGATCAAGCGTATGCAGCCGCCGCATTGCATCAGCCATGATGGATACTTTCTCGGCAG
GAGCAAGGTGAGATGACAGGAGATCCTGCCCCGGCACTTCGCCCAATAGCAGCCAGTCCCTTCCCGCTTC
AGTGACAACGTCGAGCACAGCTGCGCAAGGAACGCCCGTCGTGGCCAGCCACGATAGCCGCGCTGCCTCG
TCTTGCAGTTCATTCAGGGCACCGGACAGGTCGGTCTTGACAAAAAGAACCGGGCGCCCCTGCGCTGACA
GCCGGAACACGGCGGCATCAGAGCAGCCGATTGTCTGTTGTGCCCAGTCATAGCCGAATAGCCTCTCCAC
CCAAGCGGCCGGAGAACCTGCGTGCAATCCATCTTGTTCAATCATGCGAAACGATCCTCATCCTGTCTCT
TGATCGATCTTT
Features (pLannotate 1.2.2; 15 found; start..end, strand, type, name):
    357..461     -  promoter       AmpR promoter: bla
    488..916     +  rep_origin     f1 ori (sequence partly withheld): f1 bacteriophage origin of replication; arrow indicates direction of (+) strand synthesis
    950..1071    -  polyA_signal   SV40 poly(A) signal: SV40 polyadenylation signal
   1094..1177    -  CDS            large T antigen (fragment): large T antigen from SV40 (simian virus 40)
   1194..1913    -  CDS            EGFP: the original enhanced GFP (Yang et al., 1996) mammalian codon-optimized
   1921..1948    -  misc_feature   MCS (fragment): multiple cloning site
   1950..3227    -  CDS            EGLN1: EGLN1_HUMAN - Also known as C1orf12. Experimental evidence at protein level: Swiss-Prot protein existence level 1. Cellular oxygen sensor that catalyzes, under normoxic conditions, the post-translational formation of 4-hydroxyproline in hypoxia-inducible factor (HIF) alpha proteins. Hydroxylates a specific proline found in each of the oxygen-dependent degradation (ODD) domains (N-terminal, NODD, and C-terminal, CODD) of HIF1A. Also hydroxylates HIF2A. Has a preference for the CODD site for both HIF1A and HIF1B. Hydroxylated HIFs are then targeted for proteasomal degradation via the von Hippel-
   3234..3270    -  misc_feature   MCS (fragment): multiple cloning site
   3354..3370    -  promoter       chicken β-actin promoter (fragment): contains a 21-bp deletion relative to the standard chicken β-actin promoter
   4332..4920    -  rep_origin     ori: high-copy-number ColE1/pMB1/pBR322/pUC origin of replication
   5142..5158    +  polyA_signal   bGH poly(A) signal (fragment): bovine growth hormone polyadenylation signal
   5249..5296    -  polyA_signal   HSV TK poly(A) signal: herpes simplex virus thymidine kinase polyadenylation signal (Cole and Stacy, 1985)
   5355..5507    -  CDS            ble (fragment): BLE_KLEPN - Experimental evidence at protein level: Swiss-Prot protein existence level 1. Binding protein with a strong affinity to the bleomycin family of antibiotics. Binds to CL990; an antimitotic-antibiotic compound. From Klebsiella pneumoniae.
   5528..6322    -  CDS            NeoR/KanR: aminoglycoside phosphotransferase from Tn5; aph(3')-II (or nptII); confers resistance to neomycin, kanamycin, and G418 (Geneticin®)
   6357..355     -  promoter       SV40 promoter (across the origin): SV40 enhancer and early promoter
