[The description below was written by a language model from this plasmid's Addgene catalogue record and pLannotate feature annotations shown in this document.]
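Description:
pg-proPHD2-PHD2-EGFP is a mammalian expression plasmid of about 6.4 kb in which human PHD2 (EGLN1, the HIF prolyl hydroxylase that acts as a cellular oxygen sensor) is fused at its C terminus to EGFP and driven by the PHD2 promoter rather than a strong viral promoter. The record lists the backbone as unknown. The annotated parts are nonetheless typical of an EGFP-fusion vector. They include a high-copy ColE1/pUC origin, an f1 origin, and a Tn5 NeoR/KanR cassette preceded by both a bacterial bla promoter and the SV40 enhancer/early promoter and ending in an HSV TK polyadenylation signal. This single marker gives kanamycin resistance in bacteria and should allow G418 selection in mammalian cells.

In the feature table the EGLN1 coding sequence sits directly upstream of EGFP, separated by a short multiple-cloning-site remnant, and the fusion is terminated by the SV40 poly(A) signal. The roughly 1 kb stretch between the EGLN1 start and the bacterial origin carries no promoter annotation apart from a 17-bp match to the chicken β-actin promoter, which is probably spurious. This unannotated region is presumably where the PHD2 promoter fragment lies, though the table does not confirm it. Other small fragment matches (bGH poly(A), ble, SV40 large T antigen) are likely backbone remnants or chance similarities. The catalogue entry records an H313N mutation in PHD2 but does not state its functional consequence.

Placing PHD2-EGFP under its own promoter allows the fusion to report PHD2 expression and localisation under native-like transcriptional control. This fits the associated work on HIF-alpha dynamics and cell survival in hypoxia.
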