Addgene plasmid #87210: pg-proPHD2-PHD2-EGFP
Purpose: PHD2-EGFP expressed under the control of the PHD2 promoter
Depositing lab: Violaine Sée. Depositing organization: University of Liverpool. Publication: Tight control of hypoxia-inducible factor-alpha transient dynamics is essential for cell survival in hypoxia. Bagnall J, Leedale J, Taylor SE, Spiller DG, White MR, Sharkey KJ, Bearon RN, See V. J Biol Chem. 2014 Feb 28;289(9):5549-64. doi: 10.1074/jbc.M113.500405. Epub 2014 Jan 6. PubMed 24394419.
Backbone
  Vector backbone: unknown
  Vector type: Mammalian Expression
Growth in bacteria
  Bacterial resistance: Kanamycin, 50 μg/mL
  Growth temperature: 37°C
  Growth strain: DH5alpha
  Copy number: High Copy
Gene/Insert
  Gene/Insert name: PHD2
  Species: H. sapiens (human)
  Mutation: H313N
  Entrez Gene: EGLN1 (a.k.a. C1orf12, ECYT3, HALAH, HIF-PH2, HIFPH2, HPH-2, HPH2, PHD2, SM20, ZMYND6)
  Promoter: PHD2
  Tag / fusion protein: EGFP (C terminal on insert)
  Cloning method: Restriction Enzyme; 5′ cloning site unknown (unknown if destroyed); 3′ cloning site unknown (unknown if destroyed)
  Sequencing primers: 5′ unknown; 3′ EGFP-R
Terms and licenses: Academic/Nonprofit Terms; Industry Terms: Not Available to Industry
Depositor comments: PHD2-EGFP was a gift from Dr. Reinhard Depping, Universitaet zu Luebeck, Germany
How to cite: pg-proPHD2-PHD2-EGFP was a gift from Violaine Sée (Addgene plasmid # 87210 ; http://n2t.net/addgene:87210 ; RRID:Addgene_87210)
